>Addgene plasmid #78016 | PRKX gRNA (BRDN0001146094) | addgene full sequence | sequence record 188838 | Addgene Assembled Sequence
CCCGGGTGCAAAGATGGATAAAGTTTTAAACAGAGAGGAATCTTTGCAGCTAATGGACCTTCTAGGTCTT
GAAAGGAGTGGGAATTGGCTCCGGTGCCCGTCAGTGGGCAGAGCGCACATCGCCCACAGTCCCCGAGAAG
TTGGGGGGAGGGGTCGGCAATTGATCCGGTGCCTAGAGAAGGTGGCGCGGGGTAAACTGGGAAAGTGATG
TCGTGTACTGGCTCCGCCTTTTTCCCGAGGGTGGGGGAGAACCGTATATAAGTGCAGTAGTCGCCGTGAA
CGTTCTTTTTCGCAACGGGTTTGCCGCCAGAACACAGGTAAGTGCCGTGTGTGGTTCCCGCGGGCCTGGC
CTCTTTACGGGTTATGGCCCTTGCGTGCCTTGAATTACTTCCACCTGGCTGCAGTACGTGATTCTTGATC
CCGAGCTTCGGGTTGGAAGTGGGTGGGAGAGTTCGAGGCCTTGCGCTTAAGGAGCCCCTTCGCCTCGTGC
TTGAGTTGAGGCCTGGCCTGGGCGCTGGGGCCGCCGCGTGCGAATCTGGTGGCACCTTCGCGCCTGTCTC
GCTGCTTTCGATAAGTCTCTAGCCATTTAAAATTTTTGATGACCTGCTGCGACGCTTTTTTTCTGGCAAG
ATAGTCTTGTAAATGCGGGCCAAGATCTGCACACTGGTATTTCGGTTTTTGGGGCCGCGGGCGGCGACGG
GGCCCGTGCGTCCCAGCGCACATGTTCGGCGAGGCGGGGCCTGCGAGCGCGGCCACCGAGAATCGGACGG
GGGTAGTCTCAAGCTGGCCGGCCTGCTCTGGTGCCTGGCCTCGCGCCGCCGTGTATCGCCCCGCCCTGGG
CGGCAAGGCTGGCCCGGTCGGCACCAGTTGCGTGAGCGGAAAGATGGCCGCTTCCCGGCCCTGCTGCAGG
GAGCTCAAAATGGAGGACGCGGCGCTCGGGAGAGCGGGCGGGTGAGTCACCCACACAAAGGAAAAGGGCC
TTTCCGTCCTCAGCCGTCGCTTCATGTGACTCCACGGAGTACCGGGCGCCGTCCAGGCACCTCGATTAGT
TCTCGAGCTTTTGGAGTACGTCGTCTTTAGGTTGGGGGGAGGGGTTTTATGCGATGGAGTTTCCCCACAC
TGAGTGGGTGGAGACTGAAGTTAGGCCAGCTTGGCACTTGATGTAATTCTCCTTGGAATTTGCCCTTTTT
GAGTTTGGATCTTGGTTCATTCTCAAGCCTCAGACAGTGGTTCAAAGTTTTTTTCTTCCATTTCAGGTGT
CGTGACGTACGGCCACCATGACCGAGTACAAGCCCACGGTGCGCCTCGCCACCCGCGACGACGTCCCCAG
GGCCGTACGCACCCTCGCCGCCGCGTTCGCCGACTACCCCGCCACGCGCCACACCGTCGATCCGGACCGC
CACATCGAGCGGGTCACCGAGCTGCAAGAACTCTTCCTCACGCGCGTCGGGCTCGACATCGGCAAGGTGT
GGGTCGCGGACGACGGCGCCGCCGTGGCGGTCTGGACCACGCCGGAGAGCGTCGAAGCGGGGGCGGTGTT
CGCCGAGATCGGCCCGCGCATGGCCGAGTTGAGCGGTTCCCGGCTGGCCGCGCAGCAACAGATGGAAGGC
CTCCTGGCGCCGCACCGGCCCAAGGAGCCCGCGTGGTTCCTGGCCACCGTCGGAGTCTCGCCCGACCACC
AGGGCAAGGGTCTGGGCAGCGCCGTCGTGCTCCCCGGAGTGGAGGCGGCCGAGCGCGCCGGGGTGCCCGC
CTTCCTGGAGACCTCCGCGCCCCGCAACCTCCCCTTCTACGAGCGGCTCGGCTTCACCGTCACCGCCGAC
GTCGAGGTGCCCGAAGGACCGCGCACCTGGTGCATGACCCGCAAGCCCGGTGCCTGAACGCGTTAAGTCG
ACAATCAACCTCTGGATTACAAAATTTGTGAAAGATTGACTGGTATTCTTAACTATGTTGCTCCTTTTAC
GCTATGTGGATACGCTGCTTTAATGCCTTTGTATCATGCTATTGCTTCCCGTATGGCTTTCATTTTCTCC
TCCTTGTATAAATCCTGGTTGCTGTCTCTTTATGAGGAGTTGTGGCCCGTTGTCAGGCAACGTGGCGTGG
TGTGCACTGTGTTTGCTGACGCAACCCCCACTGGTTGGGGCATTGCCACCACCTGTCAGCTCCTTTCCGG
GACTTTCGCTTTCCCCCTCCCTATTGCCACGGCGGAACTCATCGCCGCCTGCCTTGCCCGCTGCTGGACA
GGGGCTCGGCTGTTGGGCACTGACAATTCCGTGGTGTTGTCGGGGAAATCATCGTCCTTTCCTTGGCTGC
TCGCCTGTGTTGCCACCTGGATTCTGCGCGGGACGTCCTTCTGCTACGTCCCTTCGGCCCTCAATCCAGC
GGACCTTCCTTCCCGCGGCCTGCTGCCGGCTCTGCGGCCTCTTCCGCGTCTTCGCCTTCGCCCTCAGACG
AGTCGGATCTCCCTTTGGGCCGCCTCCCCGCGTCGACTTTAAGACCAATGACTTACAAGGCAGCTGTAGA
TCTTAGCCACTTTTTAAAAGAAAAGGGGGGACTGGAAGGGCTAATTCACTCCCAACGAAGACAAGATCTG
CTTTTTGCTTGTACTGGGTCTCTCTGGTTAGACCAGATCTGAGCCTGGGAGCTCTCTGGCTAACTAGGGA
ACCCACTGCTTAAGCCTCAATAAAGCTTGCCTTGAGTGCTTCAAGTAGTGTGTGCCCGTCTGTTGTGTGA
CTCTGGTAACTAGAGATCCCTCAGACCCTTTTAGTCAGTGTGGAAAATCTCTAGCAGTACGTATAGTAGT
TCATGTCATCTTATTATTCAGTATTTATAACTTGCAAAGAAATGAATATCAGAGAGTGAGAGGAACTTGT
TTATTGCAGCTTATAATGGTTACAAATAAAGCAATAGCATCACAAATTTCACAAATAAAGCATTTTTTTC
ACTGCATTCTAGTTGTGGTTTGTCCAAACTCATCAATGTATCTTATCATGTCTGGCTCTAGCTATCCCGC
CCCTAACTCCGCCCATCCCGCCCCTAACTCCGCCCAGTTCCGCCCATTCTCCGCCCCATGGCTGACTAAT
TTTTTTTATTTATGCAGAGGCCGAGGCCGCCTCGGCCTCTGAGCTATTCCAGAAGTAGTGAGGAGGCTTT
TTTGGAGGCCTAGGGACGTACCCAATTCGCCCTATAGTGAGTCGTATTACGCGCGCTCACTGGCCGTCGT
TTTACAACGTCGTGACTGGGAAAACCCTGGCGTTACCCAACTTAATCGCCTTGCAGCACATCCCCCTTTC
GCCAGCTGGCGTAATAGCGAAGAGGCCCGCACCGATCGCCCTTCCCAACAGTTGCGCAGCCTGAATGGCG
AATGGG
[124 nt withheld, positions 3367-3490]
C
[91 nt withheld, positions 3492-3582]
A
[49 nt withheld, positions 3584-3632]
CCTTTGACGTTGGAGTCCACGTTCTTT
[37 nt withheld, positions 3660-3696]
ACCCTATCTCGGTCTATTCTTTTGATTTATAAGGGATTTTGCCGATTTCGGCCTATTGGTTAAAAAATGA
GCTGATTTAACAAAAATTTAACGCGAATTTTAACAAAATATTAACGCTTACAATTTAGGTGGCACTTTTC
GGGGAAATGTGCGCGGAACCCCTATTTGTTTATTTTTCTAAATACATTCAAATATGTATCCGCTCATGAG
ACAATAACCCTGATAAATGCTTCAATAATATTGAAAAAGGAAGAGTATGAGTATTCAACATTTCCGTGTC
GCCCTTATTCCCTTTTTTGCGGCATTTTGCCTTCCTGTTTTTGCTCACCCAGAAACGCTGGTGAAAGTAA
AAGATGCTGAAGATCAGTTGGGTGCACGAGTGGGTTACATCGAACTGGATCTCAACAGCGGTAAGATCCT
TGAGAGTTTTCGCCCCGAAGAACGTTTTCCAATGATGAGCACTTTTAAAGTTCTGCTATGTGGCGCGGTA
TTATCCCGTATTGACGCCGGGCAAGAGCAACTCGGTCGCCGCATACACTATTCTCAGAATGACTTGGTTG
AGTACTCACCAGTCACAGAAAAGCATCTTACGGATGGCATGACAGTAAGAGAATTATGCAGTGCTGCCAT
AACCATGAGTGATAACACTGCGGCCAACTTACTTCTGACAACGATCGGAGGACCGAAGGAGCTAACCGCT
TTTTTGCACAACATGGGGGATCATGTAACTCGCCTTGATCGTTGGGAACCGGAGCTGAATGAAGCCATAC
CAAACGACGAGCGTGACACCACGATGCCTGTAGCAATGGCAACAACGTTGCGCAAACTATTAACTGGCGA
ACTACTTACTCTAGCTTCCCGGCAACAATTAATAGACTGGATGGAGGCGGATAAAGTTGCAGGACCACTT
CTGCGCTCGGCCCTTCCGGCTGGCTGGTTTATTGCTGATAAATCTGGAGCCGGTGAGCGTGGGTCTCGCG
GTATCATTGCAGCACTGGGGCCAGATGGTAAGCCCTCCCGTATCGTAGTTATCTACACGACGGGGAGTCA
GGCAACTATGGATGAACGAAATAGACAGATCGCTGAGATAGGTGCCTCACTGATTAAGCATTGGTAACTG
TCAGACCAAGTTTACTCATATATACTTTAGATTGATTTAAAACTTCATTTTTAATTTAAAAGGATCTAGG
TGAAGATCCTTTTTGATAATCTCATGACCAAAATCCCTTAACGTGAGTTTTCGTTCCACTGAGCGTCAGA
CCCCGTAGAAAAGATCAAAGGATCTTCTTGAGATCCTTTTTTTCTGCGCGTAATCTGCTGCTTGCAAACA
AAAAAACCACCGCTACCAGCGGTGGTTTGTTTGCCGGATCAAGAGCTACCAACTCTTTTTCCGAAGGTAA
CTGGCTTCAGCAGAGCGCAGATACCAAATACTGTTCTTCTAGTGTAGCCGTAGTTAGGCCACCACTTCAA
GAACTCTGTAGCACCGCCTACATACCTCGCTCTGCTAATCCTGTTACCAGTGGCTGCTGCCAGTGGCGAT
AAGTCGTGTCTTACCGGGTTGGACTCAAGACGATAGTTACCGGATAAGGCGCAGCGGTCGGGCTGAACGG
GGGGTTCGTGCACACAGCCCAGCTTGGAGCGAACGACCTACACCGAACTGAGATACCTACAGCGTGAGCT
ATGAGAAAGCGCCACGCTTCCCGAAGGGAGAAAGGCGGACAGGTATCCGGTAAGCGGCAGGGTCGGAACA
GGAGAGCGCACGAGGGAGCTTCCAGGGGGAAACGCCTGGTATCTTTATAGTCCTGTCGGGTTTCGCCACC
TCTGACTTGAGCGTCGATTTTTGTGATGCTCGTCAGGGGGGCGGAGCCTATGGAAAAACGCCAGCAACGC
GGCCTTTTTACGGTTCCTGGCCTTTTGCTGGCCTTTTGCTCACATGTTCTTTCCTGCGTTATCCCCTGAT
TCTGTGGATAACCGTATTACCGCCTTTGAGTGAGCTGATACCGCTCGCCGCAGCCGAACGACCGAGCGCA
GCGAGTCAGTGAGCGAGGAAGCGGAAGAGCGCCCAATACGCAAACCGCCTCTCCCCGCGCGTTGGCCGAT
TCATTAATGCAGCTGGCACGACAGGTTTCCCGACTGGAAAGCGGGCAGTGAGCGCAACGCAATTAATGTG
AGTTAGCTCACTCATTAGGCACCCCAGGCTTTACACTTTATGCTTCCGGCTCGTATGTTGTGTGGAATTG
TGAGCGGATAACAATTTCACACAGGAAACAGCTATGACCATGATTACGCCAAGCGCGCAATTAACCCTCA
CTAAAGGGAACAAAAGCTGGAGCTGCAAGCTTAATGTAGTCTTATGCAATACTCTTGTAGTCTTGCAACA
TGGTAACGATGAGTTAGCAACATGCCTTACAAGGAGAGAAAAAGCACCGTGCATGCCGATTGGTGGAAGT
AAGGTGGTACGATCGTGCCTTATTAGGAAGGCAACAGACGGGTCTGACATGGATTGGACGAACCACTGAA
TTGCCGCATTGCAGAGATATTGTATTTAAGTGCCTAGCTCGATACATAAACGGGTCTCTCTGGTTAGACC
AGATCTGAGCCTGGGAGCTCTCTGGCTAACTAGGGAACCCACTGCTTAAGCCTCAATAAAGCTTGCCTTG
AGTGCTTCAAGTAGTGTGTGCCCGTCTGTTGTGTGACTCTGGTAACTAGAGATCCCTCAGACCCTTTTAG
TCAGTGTGGAAAATCTCTAGCAGTGGCGCCCGAACAGGGACTTGAAAGCGAAAGGGAAACCAGAGGAGCT
CTCTCGACGCAGGACTCGGCTTGCTGAAGCGCGCACGGCAAGAGGCGAGGGGCGGCGACTGGTGAGTACG
CCAAAAATTTTGACTAGCGGAGGCTAGAAGGAGAGAGATGGGTGCGAGAGCGTCAGTATTAAGCGGGGGA
GAATTAGATCGCGATGGGAAAAAATTCGGTTAAGGCCAGGGGGAAAGAAAAAATATAAATTAAAACATAT
AGTATGGGCAAGCAGGGAGCTAGAACGATTCGCAGTTAATCCTGGCCTGTTAGAAACATCAGAAGGCTGT
AGACAAATACTGGGACAGCTACAACCATCCCTTCAGACAGGATCAGAAGAACTTAGATCATTATATAATA
CAGTAGCAACCCTCTATTGTGTGCATCAAAGGATAGAGATAAAAGACACCAAGGAAGCTTTAGACAAGAT
AGAGGAAGAGCAAAACAAAAGTAAGACCACCGCACAGCAAGCGGCCGCTGATCTTCAGACCTGGAGGAGG
AGATATGAGGGACAATTGGAGAAGTGAATTATATAAATATAAAGTAGTAAAAATTGAACCATTAGGAGTA
GCACCCACCAAGGCAAAGAGAAGAGTGGTGCAGAGAGAAAAAAGAGCAGTGGGAATAGGAGCTTTGTTCC
TTGGGTTCTTGGGAGCAGCAGGAAGCACTATGGGCGCAGCGTCAATGACGCTGACGGTACAGGCCAGACA
ATTATTGTCTGGTATAGTGCAGCAGCAGAACAATTTGCTGAGGGCTATTGAGGCGCAACAGCATCTGTTG
CAACTCACAGTCTGGGGCATCAAGCAGCTCCAGGCAAGAATCCTGGCTGTGGAAAGATACCTAAAGGATC
AACAGCTCCTGGGGATTTGGGGTTGCTCTGGAAAACTCATTTGCACCACTGCTGTGCCTTGGAATGCTAG
TTGGAGTAATAAATCTCTGGAACAGATTTGGAATCACACGACCTGGATGGAGTGGGACAGAGAAATTAAC
AATTACACAAGCTTAATACACTCCTTAATTGAAGAATCGCAAAACCAGCAAGAAAAGAATGAACAAGAAT
TATTGGAATTAGATAAATGGGCAAGTTTGTGGAATTGGTTTAACATAACAAATTGGCTGTGGTATATAAA
ATTATTCATAATGATAGTAGGAGGCTTGGTAGGTTTAAGAATAGTTTTTGCTGTACTTTCTATAGTGAAT
AGAGTTAGGCAGGGATATTCACCATTATCGTTTCAGACCCACCTCCCAACCCCGAGGGGACCCAGAGAGG
GCCTATTTCCCATGATTCCTTCATATTTGCATATACGATACAAGGCTGTTAGAGAGATAATTAGAATTAA
TTTGACTGTAAACACAAAGATATTAGTACAAAATACGTGACGTAGAAAGTAATAATTTCTTGGGTAGTTT
GCAGTTTTAAAATTATGTTTTAAAATGGACTATCATATGCTTACCGTAACTTGAAAGTATTTCGATTTCT
TGGCTTTATATATCTTGTGGAAAGGACGAAACACCGCAAAGTCCGTGAGCTTAATGGTTTTAGAGCTAGA
AATAGCAAGTTAAAATAAGGCTAGTCCGTTATCAACTTGAAAAAGTGGCACCGAGTCGGTGCTTTTTTAA
GCTTGGCGTAACTAGATCTTGAGACAAATGGCAGTATTCATCCACAATTTTAAAAGAAAAGGGGGGATTG
GGGGGTACAGTGCAGGGGAAAGAATAGTAGACATAATAGCAACAGACATACAAACTAAAGAATTACAAAA
ACAAATTACAAAAATTCAAAATTTTCGGGTTTATTACAGGGACAGCAGAGATCCACTTTGGCGCCGGCTC
GAGGGGG
Features (pLannotate 1.2.2; 29 found; start..end, strand, type, name):
     14..80      +  CDS            small t antigen (fragment): SV40 (simian virus 40) small t antigen
    106..317     +  promoter       EF-1α core promoter: core promoter for human elongation factor EF-1α
    318..1256    +  intron         EF-1α intron A: intron upstream of the start codon of human EF-1α
   1278..1877    +  CDS            PuroR (fragment): puromycin N-acetyltransferase; pac from Streptomyces; confers resistance to puromycin
   1893..2481    +  misc_feature   WPRE: woodchuck hepatitis virus posttranscriptional regulatory element
   2532..2551    +  misc_feature   cPPT/CTS (fragment): central polypurine tract and central termination sequence of HIV-1
   2553..2786    +  LTR            3' LTR (ΔU3): self-inactivating 3' long terminal repeat (LTR) from HIV-1
   2864..2985    +  polyA_signal   SV40 poly(A) signal: SV40 polyadenylation signal
   3025..3160    +  rep_origin     SV40 ori: SV40 origin of replication
   3181..3199    -  promoter       T7 promoter: promoter for bacteriophage T7 RNA polymerase
   3207..3362    +  CDS            lacZα (fragment): LacZα fragment of β-galactosidase; lacZ fragment
   3367..3795    +  rep_origin     f1 ori (sequence partly withheld): f1 bacteriophage origin of replication; arrow indicates direction of (+) strand synthesis
   3848..3952    +  promoter       AmpR promoter: bla
   3953..4813    +  CDS            AmpR: β-lactamase; bla; confers resistance to ampicillin, carbenicillin, and related antibiotics
   4984..5572    +  rep_origin     ori: high-copy-number ColE1/pMB1/pBR322/pUC origin of replication
   5755..5847    +  CDS            lacI (fragment): lac repressor; lacI; The lac repressor binds to the lac operator to inhibit transcription in E. coli. This inhibition can be relieved by adding lactose or isopropyl-β-D-thiogalactopyranoside (IPTG).
   5860..5881    +  protein_bind   CAP binding site: CAP binding activates transcription in the presence of cAMP. E. coli catabolite activator protein
   5896..5926    +  promoter       lac promoter: promoter for the E. coli lac operon
   5934..5950    +  protein_bind   lac operator: The lac repressor binds to the lac operator to inhibit transcription in E. coli. This inhibition can be relieved by adding lactose or isopropyl-β-D-thiogalactopyranoside (IPTG). lac repressor encoded by lacI
   5995..6013    +  promoter       T3 promoter: promoter for bacteriophage T3 RNA polymerase
   6041..6267    +  promoter       RSV promoter: Rous sarcoma virus enhancer/promoter
   6268..6448    +  LTR            5' LTR (truncated): truncated 5' long terminal repeat (LTR) from HIV-1
   6495..6620    +  misc_feature   HIV-1 Ψ: packaging signal of human immunodeficiency virus type 1
   6604..6967    +  CDS            HIV-1 gag (fragment): gag protein from human immunodeficiency virus 1; gag
   7113..7346    +  misc_feature   RRE: The Rev response element (RRE) of HIV-1 allows for Rev-dependent mRNA export from the nucleus to the cytoplasm.
   7723..7749    +  CDS            Rev (fragment): human immunodeficiency virus 1 (HIV-1) Rev protein; rev; enhances nuclear export of unspliced and incompletely spliced viral mRNAs
   7753..7993    +  promoter       U6 promoter: RNA polymerase III promoter for human U6 snRNA
   8023..8098    +  misc_RNA       gRNA scaffold: guide RNA scaffold for the Streptococcus pyogenes CRISPR/Cas9 system
   8154..8271    +  misc_feature   cPPT/CTS: central polypurine tract and central termination sequence of HIV-1
