[The description below was written by a language model from this plasmid's Addgene catalogue record and pLannotate feature annotations shown in this document.]
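Description:
PRKX gRNA (BRDN0001146094) is a third-generation lentiviral CRISPR guide plasmid built on the lentiGuide-Puro backbone, carrying a single guide RNA directed against human PRKX (also known as PKX1), designed against the reference transcript for that gene. In bacteria it is maintained as a high-copy plasmid through a ColE1/pUC-type origin and selected with ampicillin via the β-lactamase gene. An f1 origin, an SV40 origin and poly(A) signal, and remnants of lac and phage promoter elements are also annotated in the backbone.

The lentiviral transfer cassette begins with an RSV promoter fused to a truncated HIV-1 5' LTR, which drives Tat-independent production of the genomic RNA in packaging cells. This is followed by the Ψ packaging signal with a partial gag region, and the Rev response element for nuclear export of the unspliced transcript. Within the provirus, a human U6 RNA polymerase III promoter drives the PRKX-targeting spacer joined to the Streptococcus pyogenes Cas9 guide scaffold. A cPPT/CTS element, which aids nuclear import of the viral genome, sits downstream of the guide unit. A separate EF-1α promoter with its intron A expresses puromycin N-acetyltransferase for selection of transduced mammalian cells, and a WPRE boosts transcript expression. The cassette ends in a self-inactivating ΔU3 3' LTR, which silences LTR promoter activity after integration.

The plasmid does not encode Cas9, so it must be paired with a separate Cas9 vector or used in cells already expressing the nuclease. It belongs to a human kinome guide collection produced with optimized sgRNA design rules and is intended for knockout of PRKX in human cells.
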