Addgene plasmid #78016: PRKX gRNA (BRDN0001146094)
Purpose: 3rd generation lentiviral gRNA plasmid targeting human PRKX
Depositing lab: John Doench & David Root. Depositing organization: Broad Institute. Publication: Optimized sgRNA design to maximize activity and minimize off-target effects of CRISPR-Cas9. Doench JG, Fusi N, Sullender M, Hegde M, Vaimberg EW, Donovan KF, Smith I, Tothova Z, Wilen C, Orchard R, Virgin HW, Listgarten J, Root DE. Nat Biotechnol. 2016 Jan 18. doi: 10.1038/nbt.3437. PubMed 26780180.
Backbone
  Vector backbone: lentiGuide-Puro
  Backbone manufacturer: Zhang Lab (Addgene plasmid # 52963)
  Vector type: Mammalian Expression, Lentiviral, CRISPR
  Selectable markers: Puromycin
Growth in bacteria
  Bacterial resistance: Ampicillin, 100 μg/mL
  Growth temperature: 37°C
  Growth strain: DH5alpha
  Copy number: High Copy
Gene/Insert
  Gene/Insert name: PRKX (alt names: PRKX; NM_005044.4)
  gRNA/shRNA sequence: CAAAGTCCGTGAGCTTAATG
  Species: H. sapiens (human)
  Entrez Gene: PRKX (a.k.a. PKX1)
  Promoter: hU6
  Cloning method: Unknown
  Sequencing primers: 5′ U6-F; 3′ pS2-R
Terms and licenses: Academic/Nonprofit Terms; Industry Terms: Not Available to Industry
Depositor comments: The gRNA was designed to target the following Genbank reference sequence(s): NM_005044.4. Note that this plasmid does NOT contain Cas9. It should be used in conjunction with lentiCas9-Blast (Addgene #52962) or otherwise with cell lines already expressing Cas9. Browse the full kinome gRNA library at http://www.addgene.org/pooled-library/broadgpp-human-kinome/ or visit http://www.broadinstitute.org/rnai/public/ for detailed protocols and information.
How to cite: PRKX gRNA (BRDN0001146094) was a gift from John Doench & David Root (Addgene plasmid # 78016 ; http://n2t.net/addgene:78016 ; RRID:Addgene_78016)
