>Addgene plasmid #78016 | PRKX gRNA (BRDN0001146094) | depositor partial sequence | sequence record 145475 | Target Sequence
CAAAGTCCGTGAGCTTAATG
