>Addgene plasmid #78016 | PRKX gRNA (BRDN0001146094) | addgene partial sequence | sequence record 188837 | hU6-F
GTAGAAAGTAATAATTTCTTGGGTAGTTTGCAGTTTTAAAATTATGTTTTAAAATGGACTATCATATGCT
TACCGTAACTTGAAAGTATTTCGATTTCTTGGCTTTATATATCTTGTGGAAAGGACGAAACACCGCAAAG
TCCGTGAGCTTAATGGTTTTAGAGCTAGAAATAGCAAGTTAAAATAAGGCTAGTCCGTTATCAACTTGAA
AAAGTGGCACCGAGTCGGTGCTTTTTTAAGCTTGGCGTAACTAGATCTTGAGACAAATGGCAGTATTCAT
CCACAATTTTAAAAGAAAAGGGGGGATTGGGGGGTACAGTGCAGGGGAAAGAATAGTAGACATAATAGCA
ACAGACATACAAACTAAAGAATTACAAAAACAAATTACAAAAATTCAAAATTTTCGGGTTTATTACAGGG
ACAGCAGAGATCCACTTTGGCGCCGGCTCGAGGGGGCCCGGGTGCAAAGATGGATAAAGTTTTAAACAGA
GAGGAATCTTTGCAGCTAATGGACCTTCTAGGTCTTGAAAGGAGTGGGAATTGGCTCCGGTGCCCGTCNN
NGGNCNNANC
